>Addgene plasmid #164847 | OA-1067A1 | depositor full sequence | sequence record 320197 | pBac-4gRNA-BTub-3xP3-eGFP
TATCCACAGAATCAGGGGATAACGCAGGAAAGAACATGTGAGCAAAAGGCCAGCAAAAGGCCAGGAACCG
TAAAAAGGCCGCGTTGCTGGCGTTTTTCCATAGGCTCCGCCCCCCTGACGAGCATCACAAAAATCGACGC
TCAAGTCAGAGGTGGCGAAACCCGACAGGACTATAAAGATACCAGGCGTTTCCCCCTGGAAGCTCCCTCG
TGCGCTCTCCTGTTCCGACCCTGCCGCTTACCGGATACCTGTCCGCCTTTCTCCCTTCGGGAAGCGTGGC
GCTTTCTCAATGCTCACGCTGTAGGTATCTCAGTTCGGTGTAGGTCGTTCGCTCCAAGCTGGGCTGTGTG
CACGAACCCCCCGTTCAGCCCGACCGCTGCGCCTTATCCGGTAACTATCGTCTTGAGTCCAACCCGGTAA
GACACGACTTATCGCCACTGGCAGCAGCCACTGGTAACAGGATTAGCAGAGCGAGGTATGTAGGCGGTGC
TACAGAGTTCTTGAAGTGGTGGCCTAACTACGGCTACACTAGAAGGACAGTATTTGGTATCTGCGCTCTG
CTGAAGCCAGTTACCTTCGGAAAAAGAGTTGGTAGCTCTTGATCCGGCAAACAAACCACCGCTGGTAGCG
GTGGTTTTTTTGTTTGCAAGCAGCAGATTACGCGCAGAAAAAAAGGATCTCAAGAAGATCCTTTGATCTT
TTCTACGGGGTCTGACGCTCAGTGGAACGAAAACTCACGTTAAGGGATTTTGGTCATGAGATTATCAAAA
AGGATCTTCACCTAGATCCTTTTAAATTAAAAATGAAGTTTTAAATCAATCTAAAGTATATATGAGTAAA
CTTGGTCTGACAGTTACCAATGCTTAATCAGTGAGGCACCTATCTCAGCGATCTGTCTATTTCGTTCATC
CATAGTTGCCTGACTCCCCGTCGTGTAGATAACTACGATACGGGAGGGCTTACCATCTGGCCCCAGTGCT
GCAATGATACCGCGAGACCCACGCTCACCGGCTCCAGATTTATCAGCAATAAACCAGCCAGCCGGAAGGG
CCGAGCGCAGAAGTGGTCCTGCAACTTTATCCGCCTCCATCCAGTCTATTAATTGTTGCCGGGAAGCTAG
AGTAAGTAGTTCGCCAGTTAATAGTTTGCGCAACGTTGTTGCCATTGCTACAGGCATCGTGGTGTCACGC
TCGTCGTTTGGTATGGCTTCATTCAGCTCCGGTTCCCAACGATCAAGGCGAGTTACATGATCCCCCATGT
TGTGCAAAAAAGCGGTTAGCTCCTTCGGTCCTCCGATCGTTGTCAGAAGTAAGTTGGCCGCAGTGTTATC
ACTCATGGTTATGGCAGCACTGCATAATTCTCTTACTGTCATGCCATCCGTAAGATGCTTTTCTGTGACT
GGTGAGTACTCAACCAAGTCATTCTGAGAATAGTGTATGCGGCGACCGAGTTGCTCTTGCCCGGCGTCAA
TACGGGATAATACCGCGCCACATAGCAGAACTTTAAAAGTGCTCATCATTGGAAAACGTTCTTCGGGGCG
AAAACTCTCAAGGATCTTACCGCTGTTGAGATCCAGTTCGATGTAACCCACTCGTGCACCCAACTGATCT
TCAGCATCTTTTACTTTCACCAGCGTTTCTGGGTGAGCAAAAACAGGAAGGCAAAATGCCGCAAAAAAGG
GAATAAGGGCGACACGGAAATGTTGAATACTCATACTCTTCCTTTTTCAATATTATTGAAGCATTTATCA
GGGTTATTGTCTCATGAGCGGATACATATTTGAATGTATTTAGAAAAATAAACAAATAGGGGTTCCGCGC
ACATTTCCCCGAAAAGTGCCACCTGACGTCTAAGAAACCATTATTATCATGACATTAACCTATAAAAATA
GGCGTATCACGAGGCCCTTTCGTCTCGCGCGTTTCGGTGATGACGGTGAAAACCTCTGACACATGCAGCT
CCCGGAGACGGTCACAGCTTGTCTGTAAGCGGATGCCGGGAGCAGACAAGCCCGTCAGGGCGCGTCAGCG
GGTGTTGGCGGGTGTCGGGGCTGGCTTAACTATGCGGCATCAGAGCAGATTGTACTGAGAGTGCACCATA
TGCGGTGTGAAATACCGCACAGATGCGTAAGGAGAAAATACCGCATCAGGCGCCATTCGCCATTCAGGCT
GCGCAACTGTTGGGAAGGGCGATCGGTGCGGGCCTCTTCGCTATTACGCCAGCTGGCGAAAGGGGGATGT
GCTGCAAGGCGATTAAGTTGGGTAACGCCAGGGTTTTCCCAGTCACGACGTTGTAAAACGACGGCCAGTG
CCAAGCTTTGTTTAAAATATAACAAAATTGTGATCCCACAAAATGAAGTGGGGCAAAATCAAATAATTAA
CTAGTGTCCGTAAACTTGTTGGTCTTCAACTTTTTGAGGAACACGTTGGACGGCAAATCGTGACTATAAC
ACAAGTTGATTTAATAATTTTAGCCAACACGTCGGGCTGCGTGTTTTTTGCGCTCTGTGTACACGTTGAT
TAACTGGTCGATTAAATAATTTAATTTTTGGTTCTTCTTTAAATCTGTGATGAAATTTTTTAAAATAACT
TTAAATTCTTCATTGGTAAAAAATGCCACGTTTTGCAACTTGTGAGGGTCTAATATGAGGTCAAACTCAG
TAGGAGTTTTATCCAAAAAAGAAAACATGATTACGTCTGTACACGAACGCGTATTAACGCAGAGTGCAAA
GTATAAGAGGGTTAAAAAATATATTTTACGCACCATATACGCATCGGGTTGATATCGTTAATATGGATCA
ATTTGAACAGTTGATTAACGTGTCTCTGCTCAAGTCTTTGATCAAAACGCAAATCGACGAAAATGTGTCG
GACAATATCAAGTCGATGAGCGAAAAACTAAAAAGGCTAGAATACGACAATCTCACAGACAGCGTTGAGA
TATACGGTATTCACGACAGCAGGCTGAATAATAAAAAAATTAGAAACTATTATTTAACCCTAGAAAGATA
ATCATATTGTGACGTACGTTAAAGATAATCATGCGTAAAATTGACGCATGTGTTTTATCGGTCTGTATAT
CGAGGTTTATTTATTAATTTGAATAGATATTAAGTTTTATTATATTTACACTTACATACTAATAATAAAT
TCAACAAACAATTTATTTATGTTTATTTATTTATTAAAAAAAAACAAAAACTCAAAATTTCTTCTATAAA
GTAACAAAACTTTTAAACATTCTCTCTTTTACAAAAATAAACTTATTTTGTACTTTAAAAACAGTCATGT
TGTATTATAAAATAAGTAATTAGCTTAACTTATACATAATAGAAACAAATTATACTTATTAGTCAGTCAG
AAACAACTTTGGCACATATCAATATTATGCTCTCGACAAATAACTTTTTTGCATTTTTTGCACGATGCAT
TTGCCTTTCGCCTTATTTTAGAGGGGCAGTAAGTACAGTAAGTACGTTTTTTCATTACTGGCTCTTCAGT
ACTGTCATCTGATGTACCAGGCACTTCATTTGGCAAAATATTAGAGATATTATCGCGCAAATATCTCTTC
AAAGTAGGAGCTTCTAAACGCTTACGCATAAACGATGACGTCAGGCTCATGTAAAGGTTTCTCATAAATT
TTTTGCGACTTTGAACCTTTTCTCCCTTGCTACTGACATTATGGCTGTATATAATAAAAGAATTTATGCA
GGCAATGTTTATCATTCCGTACAATAATGCCATAGGCCACCTATTCGTCTTCCTACTGCAGGTCATCACA
GAACACATTTGGTCTAGCGTGTCCACTCCGCCTTTAGTTTGATTATAATACATAACCATTTGCGGTTTAC
CGGTACTTTCGTTGATAGAAGCATCCTCATCACAAGATGATAATAAGTATACCATCTTAGCTGGCTTCGG
TTTATATGAGACGAGAGTAAGGGGTCCGTCAAAACAAAACATCGATGTTCCCACTGGCCTGGAGCGACTG
TTTTTCAGTACTTCCGGTATCTCGCGTTTGTTTGATCGCACGGTTCCCACAATGGTTAATTCGAGCTCGC
CCGGGCTCCTAGGAGATCTTCATCACAAACGAAACTATTATAATCGTCTTCAGGGGAACGGTAGCATCAT
ATCTGTCACCAGTCAGTCGGATTCCTTTCTTTCGGCATAAATTATGCTCGGGTGACGAGACGAGTTGAAA
ATCCCGTAAATTAAAACATATACCACACTCGCCGTCCTAGACGACGACGACGACGACGATTCCCAAGGAA
TTGAACCCTTCATTTGCATTTCACTACCGCTCTGAGAGATGCAAAGCGCGCCAGACAGTCGATCGAATCT
GCAGACCAGAGAGTCACATCAAGAATGTTGACATTCCACCAGAAGACTCTAATTATTCTTCGCTCGACTG
GGAAAACTGTTAACAACTGCTCGAGTGTGGTCGGAGCGGCTCACAGTGCGTTTTCCCGTAGACAAAAATC
AAATTTCATGGTATTTTTCGGCGATAAACAGTAAGTTAAAGGGAACCCGAATTTAGTGCTATATAATTTA
ATTCCACTAGAGTTTGTATCCTTTGATAGATACGCGTATTTCGACCTCAACTGCAAGGCCGTCGTGTACT
AGACTTGACTAATCCAGACTGGTCTTTTAGTTATGACTTCTGTCCACATCTCCATACATTCAACGCACTG
TGCGGCTGTGCTGTGCGACTCCGTCGAGTCGACCAACATAGTTGAAACAAATTGAATATTTAATTGATCG
TTATAGGAATGGTGTTAGATGAGTCATCCTTTACAGTAAGCACATACAGTATTATAATTGAAGATCGTCG
GCAGATAGGTGTGTAGGGTAGAGTATCAGCAATAAGTTGGGACGTTTGACTTTTTGTAGGTAGACAAAAA
CTAAACTTTTTTTCGCTTCTCTATGTGTGCCCCTGGGTAGCGTTCCGTTCCGATTGGGGTGCGAACGAAT
GAAATCGCCCATCGAGTTGATACGTCCATCCATCGCTAGAACCGCGTTCGCTGTAGAAGACTATATAAGA
GCAGAGGCAAGAGTAGTGAAATTACTACAACGAGGCTACCGGGTCTTAGAGCTATGCTGGAAACAGCATA
GCAAGTTAAGATAAGGCTAGTCCGTTATCAACTTGAAAAAGTGGCACCGAGTCGGTGCTTTTTTTGGTGG
TTGTTCATCGATTCCTAATATTGCAGTGAAGCAGTTTGTTGTGCATGGCGAAGATAAGGTTAGGGCGAGG
AATGCCTTGGAAATAAGCGGCACTGGGCCGTATGAATAAAAAGCGTTGAACTTTACTACATGTAGCATCT
ACTCAAAAACAAAATCCACAAAGTTTACTACACTTTTGGTATGAATAAAAACCTTTTCGAACATGTAGTA
CCTACTACTTTAAGAAAATTCTATTCAAAGTACAGAGTAATGCTGCATGTTAAGAAAATTCCATTCAGAG
TGACTCTTGAAATCAATAAAATCATGCATATATGCCAAATTTGTCACTTATTCACGTGACAAATTATGTG
AAAATATGAATATTACTACATTCCCGCTATGCATCGCGTAATCGATCATGAAATTTATGTTGGTTATGTA
ACTTTACAGTATTCCCTTTATGTGCATGTGAATTTTATAATGATTTGACAACAAGGATTTTCCTTAGAAT
TTTCGAATTTTAGCTAGAAATCTGTATCCTATGAATGAATCTTGAGATAACAGCAATTGTAACATTATAA
AGTTCCTAACATTTTCAAGATTCCAGTATTGAGTCGCGATCGCTTAATTAACCGCGGATATGTCTTGCCG
AAGCACATTAACCCAAGCCATTTATATATCAAGTACAAGTTGATTTGATTCTAGTGATGGACTGACACGA
ATCTATGGCACTGTTGCAGAGCTTACAAACAGGTACCCGGAGTCGCTTCAATTATTCAATCATCCATTCA
AAAACTTCCATCTCTTCCAATTAGCCAATATTCAAATTGGAATCCAGCCAGCCGACGGAGGCAGATGGTC
TACCTGGCAACTATAGAGTTTCCATGTTTCCAGACTTTCCCTCCCGGTAAACGGAGACAAAACGACAGAC
GTAAGTAGGTACATATGCATACCGCACGGACAAATCAAATTTGTCTGGCAGCTCCAATTAGAGTCGTTAA
AAATTTAACGATGCGCTAAATAACTTCAAGCTATTTGTCTCGCTGGATTGGCTTCGAGTGGTAAGATCCT
ATCAAATGCCGAAAACAAAAAACTTTCTTCTTAATTGTTCGTTCTTCAACACCTCTCCATGGTGATAACG
GATACGGTTTCATTGTCAGCATCCATCCTCCGAAAAATACATTACGCCTTGAAATATGCAATCGCAAACA
CGGATCTGTTTGGAACATTTATTTTACTATGAAGAGATGCGATAGGTAATATTTATTTGAGCGTTTAAGA
TACTCATTGTTCTCTCAAAGAATGTCATTGAAAGCCAACGAGGTCAAATCAAATATTATAATAAAAAGGT
CAAAGAGGACTAACTTAAAGCTCTCTTTATGGATAGGAAAAAATATTTTCGCCCATCGCTAGAACTTTTA
CCGTTTCCATTGAGTATATAACTAAGATGAATGAGGCTAATTGATGTCTCCGCAATACGCCCCGGGTCTT
AGAGCTATGCTGGAAACAGCATAGCAAGTTAAGATAAGGCTAGTCCGTTATCAACTTGAAAAAGTGGCAC
CGAGTCGGTGCTTTTTTTAAGATGCTTCGGCAATTAATAATAAGGAATGGTAAAGCATTCTTCAAATGTT
ACTATGTTCTCAAATTTTCAAGAATTAGGTATTCAAGAAATTCTTTCAGGCATATTCCATAATCTGCACA
AGCAGCTACTTTAGAAATTATTGCCGGGCTTAAATTATATGTACAACATTTCCTGAGTATTTTCTGACAA
AAATTCTCACAAGGGAAGGTCACGATGGAGTTACACGGGGTTTTTAACCGGACTATTTTTGTTAGATTCT
ACATGTCGAAATATGAAAAACCCCAAAGCCTTTCGGGTGATGGACCAGTGGTGTAGCCAGGAGGGGCTCT
GAAAGGGGTAATTTTGTACGTATATTATATTATTAAGCTAATTGGAAATTTGACAAAAATATTTTTTTAG
TATTTATTGTGATGGTAGAGAACAAAATTGACATTAATGTACGTTTGAAATGTATTTGCCATGCCTTTGG
CGTACTAACATGGAGTATGGACACCAAAACCGATTTCGCTAGCGTTTAAACTCATCACAAACGAAACTAT
TATAATCGTCTTCAGGGGAACGGTAGCATCATATCTGTCACCAGTCAGTCGGATTCCTTTCTTTCGGCAT
AAATTATGCTCGGGTGACGAGACGAGTTGAAAATCCCGTAAATTAAAACATATACCACACTCGCCGTCCT
AGACGACGACGACGACGACGATTCCCAAGGAATTGAACCCTTCATTTGCATTTCACTACCGCTCTGAGAG
ATGCAAAGCGCGCCAGACAGTCGATCGAATCTGCAGACCAGAGAGTCACATCAAGAATGTTGACATTCCA
CCAGAAGACTCTAATTATTCTTCGCTCGACTGGGAAAACTGTTAACAACTGCTCGAGTGTGGTCGGAGCG
GCTCACAGTGCGTTTTCCCGTAGACAAAAATCAAATTTCATGGTATTTTTCGGCGATAAACAGTAAGTTA
AAGGGAACCCGAATTTAGTGCTATATAATTTAATTCCACTAGAGTTTGTATCCTTTGATAGATACGCGTA
TTTCGACCTCAACTGCAAGGCCGTCGTGTACTAGACTTGACTAATCCAGACTGGTCTTTTAGTTATGACT
TCTGTCCACATCTCCATACATTCAACGCACTGTGCGGCTGTGCTGTGCGACTCCGTCGAGTCGACCAACA
TAGTTGAAACAAATTGAATATTTAATTGATCGTTATAGGAATGGTGTTAGATGAGTCATCCTTTACAGTA
AGCACATACAGTATTATAATTGAAGATCGTCGGCAGATAGGTGTGTAGGGTAGAGTATCAGCAATAAGTT
GGGACGTTTGACTTTTTGTAGGTAGACAAAAACTAAACTTTTTTTCGCTTCTCTATGTGTGCCCCTGGGT
AGCGTTCCGTTCCGATTGGGGTGCGAACGAATGAAATCGCCCATCGAGTTGATACGTCCATCCATCGCTA
GAACCGCGTTCGCTGTAGAAGACTATATAAGAGCAGAGGCAAGAGTAGTGAAATGATAGGAGCCAAGTTC
TGGGGTCTTAGAGCTATGCTGGAAACAGCATAGCAAGTTAAGATAAGGCTAGTCCGTTATCAACTTGAAA
AAGTGGCACCGAGTCGGTGCTTTTTTTGGTGGTTGTTCATCGATTCCTAATATTGCAGTGAAGCAGTTTG
TTGTGCATGGCGAAGATAAGGTTAGGGCGAGGAATGCCTTGGAAATAAGCGGCACTGGGCCGTATGAATA
AAAAGCGTTGAACTTTACTACATGTAGCATCTACTCAAAAACAAAATCCACAAAGTTTACTACACTTTTG
GTATGAATAAAAACCTTTTCGAACATGTAGTACCTACTACTTTAAGAAAATTCTATTCAAAGTACAGAGT
AATGCTGCATGTTAAGAAAATTCCATTCAGAGTGACTCTTGAAATCAATAAAATCATGCATATATGCCAA
ATTTGTCACTTATTCACGTGACAAATTATGTGAAAATATGAATATTACTACATTCCCGCTATGCATCGCG
TAATCGATCATGAAATTTATGTTGGTTATGTAACTTTACAGTATTCCCTTTATGTGCATGTGAATTTTAT
AATGATTTGACAACAAGGATTTTCCTTAGAATTTTCGAATTTTAGCTAGAAATCTGTATCCTATGAATGA
ATCTTGAGATAACAGCAATTGTAACATTATAAAGTTCCTAACATTTTCAAGATTCCAGTATTGAGTCGCG
ATCGCTTAATTAACCGCGGATATGTCTTGCCGAAGCACATTAACCCAAGCCATTTATATATCAAGTACAA
GTTGATTTGATTCTAGTGATGGACTGACACGAATCTATGGCACTGTTGCAGAGCTTACAAACAGGTACCC
GGAGTCGCTTCAATTATTCAATCATCCATTCAAAAACTTCCATCTCTTCCAATTAGCCAATATTCAAATT
GGAATCCAGCCAGCCGACGGAGGCAGATGGTCTACCTGGCAACTATAGAGTTTCCATGTTTCCAGACTTT
CCCTCCCGGTAAACGGAGACAAAACGACAGACGTAAGTAGGTACATATGCATACCGCACGGACAAATCAA
ATTTGTCTGGCAGCTCCAATTAGAGTCGTTAAAAATTTAACGATGCGCTAAATAACTTCAAGCTATTTGT
CTCGCTGGATTGGCTTCGAGTGGTAAGATCCTATCAAATGCCGAAAACAAAAAACTTTCTTCTTAATTGT
TCGTTCTTCAACACCTCTCCATGGTGATAACGGATACGGTTTCATTGTCAGCATCCATCCTCCGAAAAAT
ACATTACGCCTTGAAATATGCAATCGCAAACACGGATCTGTTTGGAACATTTATTTTACTATGAAGAGAT
GCGATAGGTAATATTTATTTGAGCGTTTAAGATACTCATTGTTCTCTCAAAGAATGTCATTGAAAGCCAA
CGAGGTCAAATCAAATATTATAATAAAAAGGTCAAAGAGGACTAACTTAAAGCTCTCTTTATGGATAGGA
AAAAATATTTTCGCCCATCGCTAGAACTTTTACCGTTTCCATTGAGTATATAACTAAGATGAATGAGGCT
AATTGATCACTATGGATTCGGTCCGAGGTCTTAGAGCTATGCTGGAAACAGCATAGCAAGTTAAGATAAG
GCTAGTCCGTTATCAACTTGAAAAAGTGGCACCGAGTCGGTGCTTTTTTTAAGATGCTTCGGCAATTAAT
AATAAGGAATGGTAAAGCATTCTTCAAATGTTACTATGTTCTCAAATTTTCAAGAATTAGGTATTCAAGA
AATTCTTTCAGGCATATTCCATAATCTGCACAAGCAGCTACTTTAGAAATTATTGCCGGGCTTAAATTAT
ATGTACAACATTTCCTGAGTATTTTCTGACAAAAATTCTCACAAGGGAAGGTCACGATGGAGTTACACGG
GGTTTTTAACCGGACTATTTTTGTTAGATTCTACATGTCGAAATATGAAAAACCCCAAAGCCTTTCGGGT
GATGGACCAGTGGTGTAGCCAGGAGGGGCTCTGAAAGGGGTAATTTTGTACGTATATTATATTATTAAGC
TAATTGGAAATTTGACAAAAATATTTTTTTAGTATTTATTGTGATGGTAGAGAACAAAATTGACATTAAT
GTACGTTTGAAATGTATTTGCCATGCCTTTGGCGTACTAACATGGAGTATGGACACCAAAACCGATTTCG
GCCTTTTGGGCCCGGCGCGCCGTTCCCACAATGGTTAATTCGAGCTCGCCCGGGGATCTAATTCAATTAG
AGACTAATTCAATTAGAGCTAATTCAATTAGGATCCAAGCTTATCGATTTCGAACCCTCGACCGCCGGAG
TATAAATAGAGGCGCTTCGTCTACGGAGCGACAATTCAATTCAAACAAGCAAAGTGAACACGTCGCTAAG
CGAAAGCTAAGCAAATAAACAAGCGCAGCTGAACAAGCTAAACAATCGGGGTACCGCTAGAGTCGACGGT
ACCCGCGGGCCCGGGATCCACCGGTCGCCACCATGGTGAGCAAGGGCGAGGAGCTGTTCACCGGGGTGGT
GCCCATCCTGGTCGAGCTGGACGGCGACGTAAACGGCCACAAGTTCAGCGTGTCCGGCGAGGGCGAGGGC
GATGCCACCTACGGCAAGCTGACCCTGAAGTTCATCTGCACCACCGGCAAGCTGCCCGTGCCCTGGCCCA
CCCTCGTGACCACCCTGACCTACGGCGTGCAGTGCTTCAGCCGCTACCCCGACCACATGAAGCAGCACGA
CTTCTTCAAGTCCGCCATGCCCGAAGGCTACGTCCAGGAGCGCACCATCTTCTTCAAGGACGACGGCAAC
TACAAGACCCGCGCCGAGGTGAAGTTCGAGGGCGACACCCTGGTGAACCGCATCGAGCTGAAGGGCATCG
ACTTCAAGGAGGACGGCAACATCCTGGGGCACAAGCTGGAGTACAACTACAACAGCCACAACGTCTATAT
CATGGCCGACAAGCAGAAGAACGGCATCAAGGTGAACTTCAAGATCCGCCACAACATCGAGGACGGCAGC
GTGCAGCTCGCCGACCACTACCAGCAGAACACCCCCATCGGCGACGGCCCCGTGCTGCTGCCCGACAACC
ACTACCTGAGCACCCAGTCCGCCCTGAGCAAAGACCCCAACGAGAAGCGCGATCACATGGTCCTGCTGGA
GTTCGTGACCGCCGCCGGGATCACTCTCGGCATGGACGAGCTGTACAAGTAAAGCGGCCGCGACTCTAGA
TCATAATCAGCCATACCACATTTGTAGAGGTTTTACTTGCTTTAAAAAACCTCCCACACCTCCCCCTGAA
CCTGAAACATAAAATGAATGCAATTGTTGTTGTTAACTTGTTTATTGCAGCTTATAATGGTTACAAATAA
AGCAATAGCATCACAAATTTCACAAATAAAGCATTTTTTTCACTGCATTCTAGTTGTGGTTTGTCCAAAC
TCATCAATGTATCTTAAAGCTTCTAGGCCGGCCGATCTCGGATCTGACAATGTTCAGTGCAGAGACTCGG
CTACGCCTCGTGGACTTTGAAGTTGACCAACAATGTTTATTCTTACCTCTAATAGTCCTCTGTGGCAAGG
TCAAGATTCTGTTAGAAGCCAATGAAGAACCTGGTTGTTCAATAACATTTTGTTCGTCTAATATTTCACT
ACCGCTTGACGTTGGCTGCACTTCATGTACCTCATCTATAAACGCTTCTTCTGTATCGCTCTGGACGTCA
TCTTCACTTACGTGATCTGATATTTCACTGTCAGAATCCTCACCAACAAGCTCGTCATCGCTTTGCAGAA
GAGCAGAGAGGATATGCTCATCGTCTAAAGAACTACCCATTTTATTATATATTAGTCACGATATCTATAA
CAAGAAAATATATATATAATAAGTTATCACGTAAGTAGAACATGAAATAACAATATAATTATCGTATGAG
TTAAATCTTAAAAGTCACGTAAAAGATAATCATGCGTCATTTTGACTCACGCGGTCGTTATAGTTCAAAA
TCAGTGACACTTACCGCATTGACAAGCACGCCTCACGGGAGCTCCAAGCGGCGACTGAGATGTCCTAAAT
GCACAGCGACGGATTCGCGCTATTTAGAAAGAGAGAGCAATATTTCAAGAATGCATGCGTCAATTTTACG
CAGACTATCTTTCTAGGGTTAAAAAAGATTTGCGCTTTACTCGACCTAAACTTTAAACACGTCATAGAAT
CTTCGTTTGACAAAAACCACATTGTGGCCAAGCTGTGTGACGCGACGCGCGCTAAAGAATGGCAAACCAA
GTCGCGCGAGCGTCGACTCTAGAGGATCCCCGGGTACCGAGCTCGAATTCGTAATCATGGTCATAGCTGT
TTCCTGTGTGAAATTGTTATCCGCTCACAATTCCACACAACATACGAGCCGGAAGCATAAAGTGTAAAGC
CTGGGGTGCCTAATGAGTGAGCTAACTCACATTAATTGCGTTGCGCTCACTGCCCGCTTTCCAGTCGGGA
AACCTGTCGTGCCAGCTGCATTAATGAATCGGCCAACGCGCGGGGAGAGGCGGTTTGCGTATTGGGCGCT
CTTCCGCTTCCTCGCTCACTGACTCGCTGCGCTCGGTCGTTCGGCTGCGGCGAGCGGTATCAGCTCACTC
AAAGGCGGTAATACGGT
Features (pLannotate 1.2.2; 24 found; start..end, strand, type, name):
     95..683     -  rep_origin     ori: high-copy-number ColE1/pMB1/pBR322/pUC origin of replication
    854..1714    -  CDS            AmpR: β-lactamase; bla; confers resistance to ampicillin, carbenicillin, and related antibiotics
   1715..1819    -  promoter       AmpR promoter: bla
   1914..1949    +  CDS            rop (fragment): Rop protein, which maintains plasmids at low copy number; rop
   2051..2150    +  misc_feature   bom (fragment): basis of mobility region from pBR322
   2156..2310    -  CDS            lacZα (fragment): LacZα fragment of β-galactosidase; lacZ fragment
   2314..2766    -  CDS            LEF-9 (fragment): LEF9_NPVAC - Experimental evidence at protein level: Swiss-Prot protein existence level 1. Component of the viral DNA-dependent RNA polymerase which is composed of four equimolar subunits of LEF-4, LEF-8, LEF-9, and p47. Plays an essential role in late and very late gene expression. From Autographa californica nuclear polyhedrosis virus (AcMNPV).
   2793..2996    +  CDS            FP (fragment): FP25_NPVAC - Experimental evidence at protein level: Swiss-Prot protein existence level 1. From Autographa californica nuclear polyhedrosis virus (AcMNPV).
   5101..5168    +  misc_RNA       tracrRNA (fragment): trans-activating CRISPR RNA for the Streptococcus pyogenes CRISPR/Cas9 system
   6664..6731    +  misc_RNA       tracrRNA (fragment): trans-activating CRISPR RNA for the Streptococcus pyogenes CRISPR/Cas9 system
   8283..8350    +  misc_RNA       tracrRNA (fragment): trans-activating CRISPR RNA for the Streptococcus pyogenes CRISPR/Cas9 system
   9846..9913    +  misc_RNA       tracrRNA (fragment): trans-activating CRISPR RNA for the Streptococcus pyogenes CRISPR/Cas9 system
  10565..10687   +  promoter       hsp70 promoter (fragment): Drosophila melanogaster hsp70Bb promoter
  10701..10729   +  misc_feature   MCS (fragment): multiple cloning site
  10743..11462   +  CDS            EGFP: the original enhanced GFP (Yang et al., 1996) mammalian codon-optimized
  11479..11562   +  CDS            large T antigen (fragment): large T antigen from SV40 (simian virus 40)
  11585..11706   +  polyA_signal   SV40 poly(A) signal: SV40 polyadenylation signal
  12409..12549   +  CDS            FP (fragment): FP25_NPVAC - Experimental evidence at protein level: Swiss-Prot protein existence level 1. From Autographa californica nuclear polyhedrosis virus (AcMNPV).
  12542..12580   -  misc_feature   MCS (fragment): pUC18/19 multiple cloning site
  12612..12634   -  protein_bind   lac operator (fragment): The lac repressor binds to the lac operator to inhibit transcription in E. coli. This inhibition can be relieved by adding lactose or isopropyl-β-D-thiogalactopyranoside (IPTG). lac repressor encoded by lacI
  12638..12668   -  promoter       lac promoter: promoter for the E. coli lac operon
  12683..12704   -  protein_bind   CAP binding site: CAP binding activates transcription in the presence of cAMP. E. coli catabolite activator protein
  12717..12809   -  CDS            lacI (fragment): lac repressor; lacI; The lac repressor binds to the lac operator to inhibit transcription in E. coli. This inhibition can be relieved by adding lactose or isopropyl-β-D-thiogalactopyranoside (IPTG).
  12811..12897   -  rep_origin     RSF ori (fragment): Plasmids containing the RSF 1030 origin of replication can be propagated in E. coli cells that contain additional plasmids with compatible origins.
