>Addgene plasmid #164847 | OA-1067A1 | addgene full sequence | sequence record 327847 | Addgene NGS Result
ATGGTGAGCAAGGGCGAGGAGCTGTTCACCGGGGTGGTGCCCATCCTGGTCGAGCTGGACGGCGACGTAA
ACGGCCACAAGTTCAGCGTGTCCGGCGAGGGCGAGGGCGATGCCACCTACGGCAAGCTGACCCTGAAGTT
CATCTGCACCACCGGCAAGCTGCCCGTGCCCTGGCCCACCCTCGTGACCACCCTGACCTACGGCGTGCAG
TGCTTCAGCCGCTACCCCGACCACATGAAGCAGCACGACTTCTTCAAGTCCGCCATGCCCGAAGGCTACG
TCCAGGAGCGCACCATCTTCTTCAAGGACGACGGCAACTACAAGACCCGCGCCGAGGTGAAGTTCGAGGG
CGACACCCTGGTGAACCGCATCGAGCTGAAGGGCATCGACTTCAAGGAGGACGGCAACATCCTGGGGCAC
AAGCTGGAGTACAACTACAACAGCCACAACGTCTATATCATGGCCGACAAGCAGAAGAACGGCATCAAGG
TGAACTTCAAGATCCGCCACAACATCGAGGACGGCAGCGTGCAGCTCGCCGACCACTACCAGCAGAACAC
CCCCATCGGCGACGGCCCCGTGCTGCTGCCCGACAACCACTACCTGAGCACCCAGTCCGCCCTGAGCAAA
GACCCCAACGAGAAGCGCGATCACATGGTCCTGCTGGAGTTCGTGACCGCCGCCGGGATCACTCTCGGCA
TGGACGAGCTGTACAAGTAAAGCGGCCGCGACTCTAGATCATAATCAGCCATACCACATTTGTAGAGGTT
TTACTTGCTTTAAAAAACCTCCCACACCTCCCCCTGAACCTGAAACATAAAATGAATGCAATTGTTGTTG
TTAACTTGTTTATTGCAGCTTATAATGGTTACAAATAAAGCAATAGCATCACAAATTTCACAAATAAAGC
ATTTTTTTCACTGCATTCTAGTTGTGGTTTGTCCAAACTCATCAATGTATCTTAAAGCTTCTAGGCCGGC
CGATCTCGGATCTGACAATGTTCAGTGCAGAGACTCGGCTACGCCTCGTGGACTTTGAAGTTGACCAACA
ATGTTTATTCTTACCTCTAATAGTCCTCTGTGGCAAGGTCAAGATTCTGTTAGAAGCCAATGAAGAACCT
GGTTGTTCAATAACATTTTGTTCGTCTAATATTTCACTACCGCTTGACGTTGGCTGCACTTCATGTACCT
CATCTATAAACGCTTCTTCTGTATCGCTCTGGACGTCATCTTCACTTACGTGATCTGATATTTCACTGTC
AGAATCCTCACCAACAAGCTCGTCATCGCTTTGCAGAAGAGCAGAGAGGATATGCTCATCGTCTAAAGAA
CTACCCATTTTATTATATATTAGTCACGATATCTATAACAAGAAAATATATATATAATAAGTTATCACGT
AAGTAGAACATGAAATAACAATATAATTATCGTATGAGTTAAATCTTAAAAGTCACGTAAAAGATAATCA
TGCGTCATTTTGACTCACGCGGTCGTTATAGTTCAAAATCAGTGACACTTACCGCATTGACAAGCACGCC
TCACGGGAGCTCCAAGCGGCGACTGAGATGTCCTAAATGCACAGCGACGGATTCGCGCTATTTAGAAAGA
GAGAGCAATATTTCAAGAATGCATGCGTCAATTTTACGCAGACTATCTTTCTAGGGTTAAAAAAGATTTG
CGCTTTACTCGACCTAAACTTTAAACACGTCATAGAATCTTCGTTTGACAAAAACCACATTGTGGCCAAG
CTGTGTGACGCGACGCGCGCTAAAGAATGGCAAACCAAGTCGCGCGAGCGTCGACTCTAGAGGATCCCCG
GGTACCGAGCTCGAATTCGTAATCATGTCATAGCTGTTTCCTGTGTGAAATTGTTATCCGCTCACAATTC
CACACAACATACGAGCCGGAAGCATAAAGTGTAAAGCCTGGGGTGCCTAATGAGTGAGCTAACTCACATT
AATTGCGTTGCGCTCACTGCCCGCTTTCCAGTCGGGAAACCTGTCGTGCCAGCTGCATTAATGAATCGGC
CAACGCGCGGGGAGAGGCGGTTTGCGTATTGGGCGCTCTTCCGCTTCCTCGCTCACTGACTCGCTGCGCT
CGGTCGTTCGGCTGCGGCGAGCGGTATCAGCTCACTCAAAGGCGGTAATACGGTTATCCACAGAATCAGG
GGATAACGCAGGAAAGAACATGTGAGCAAAAGGCCAGCAAAAGGCCAGGAACCGTAAAAAGGCCGCGTTG
CTGGCGTTTTTCCATAGGCTCCGCCCCCCTGACGAGCATCACAAAAATCGACGCTCAAGTCAGAGGTGGC
GAAACCCGACAGGACTATAAAGATACCAGGCGTTTCCCCCTGGAAGCTCCCTCGTGCGCTCTCCTGTTCC
GACCCTGCCGCTTACCGGATACCTGTCCGCCTTTCTCCCTTCGGGAAGCGTGGCGCTTTCTCATAGCTCA
CGCTGTAGGTATCTCAGTTCGGTGTAGGTCGTTCGCTCCAAGCTGGGCTGTGTGCACGAACCCCCCGTTC
AGCCCGACCGCTGCGCCTTATCCGGTAACTATCGTCTTGAGTCCAACCCGGTAAGACACGACTTATCGCC
ACTGGCAGCAGCCACTGGTAACAGGATTAGCAGAGCGAGGTATGTAGGCGGTGCTACAGAGTTCTTGAAG
TGGTGGCCTAACTACGGCTACACTAGAAGAACAGTATTTGGTATCTGCGCTCTGCTGAAGCCAGTTACCT
TCGGAAAAAGAGTTGGTAGCTCTTGATCCGGCAAACAAACCACCGCTGGTAGCGGTGGTTTTTTTGTTTG
CAAGCAGCAGATTACGCGCAGAAAAAAAGGATCTCAAGAAGATCCTTTGATCTTTTCTACGGGGTCTGAC
GCTCAGTGGAACGAAAACTCACGTTAAGGGATTTTGGTCATGAGATTATCAAAAAGGATCTTCACCTAGA
TCCTTTTAAATTAAAAATGAAGTTTTAAATCAATCTAAAGTATATATGAGTAAACTTGGTCTGACAGTTA
CCAATGCTTAATCAGTGAGGCACCTATCTCAGCGATCTGTCTATTTCGTTCATCCATAGTTGCCTGACTC
CCCGTCGTGTAGATAACTACGATACGGGAGGGCTTACCATCTGGCCCCAGTGCTGCAATGATACCGCGAG
ACCCACGCTCACCGGCTCCAGATTTATCAGCAATAAACCAGCCAGCCGGAAGGGCCGAGCGCAGAAGTGG
TCCTGCAACTTTATCCGCCTCCATCCAGTCTATTAATTGTTGCCGGGAAGCTAGAGTAAGTAGTTCGCCA
GTTAATAGTTTGCGCAACGTTGTTGCCATTGCTACAGGCATCGTGGTGTCACGCTCGTCGTTTGGTATGG
CTTCATTCAGCTCCGGTTCCCAACGATCAAGGCGAGTTACATGATCCCCCATGTTGTGCAAAAAAGCGGT
TAGCTCCTTCGGTCCTCCGATCGTTGTCAGAAGTAAGTTGGCCGCAGTGTTATCACTCATGGTTATGGCA
GCACTGCATAATTCTCTTACTGTCATGCCATCCGTAAGATGCTTTTCTGTGACTGGTGAGTACTCAACCA
AGTCATTCTGAGAATAGTGTATGCGGCGACCGAGTTGCTCTTGCCCGGCGTCAATACGGGATAATACCGC
GCCACATAGCAGAACTTTAAAAGTGCTCATCATTGGAAAACGTTCTTCGGGGCGAAAACTCTCAAGGATC
TTACCGCTGTTGAGATCCAGTTCGATGTAACCCACTCGTGCACCCAACTGATCTTCAGCATCTTTTACTT
TCACCAGCGTTTCTGGGTGAGCAAAAACAGGAAGGCAAAATGCCGCAAAAAAGGGAATAAGGGCGACACG
GAAATGTTGAATACTCATACTCTTCCTTTTTCAATATTATTGAAGCATTTATCAGGGTTATTGTCTCATG
AGCGGATACATATTTGAATGTATTTAGAAAAATAAACAAATAGGGGTTCCGCGCACATTTCCCCGAAAAG
TGCCACCTGACGTCTAAGAAACCATTATTATCATGACATTAACCTATAAAAATAGGCGTATCACGAGGCC
CTTTCGTCTCGCGCGTTTCGGTGATGACGGTGAAAACCTCTGACACATGCAGCTCCCGGAGACGGTCACA
GCTTGTCTGTAAGCGGATGCCGGGAGCAGACAAGCCCGTCAGGGCGCGTCAGCGGGTGTTGGCGGGTGTC
GGGGCTGGCTTAACTATGCGGCATCAGAGCAGATTGTACTGAGAGTGCACCATATGCGGTGTGAAATACC
GCACAGATGCGTAAGGAGAAAATACCGCATCAGGCGCCATTCGCCATTCAGGCTGCGCAACTGTTGGGAA
GGGCGATCGGTGCGGGCCTCTTCGCTATTACGCCAGCTGGCGAAAGGGGGATGTGCTGCAAGGCGATTAA
GTTGGGTAACGCCAGGGTTTTCCCAGTCACGACGTTGTAAAACGACGGCCAGTGCCAAGCTTTGTTTAAA
AATATAACAAAATTGTGATCCCACAAAATGAAGTGGGGCAAAATCAAATAATTAATAGTGTCCGTAAACT
TGTTGGTCTTCAACTTTTTGAGGAACACGTTGGACGGCAAATCCGTGACTATAACACAAGTTGATTTAAT
AATTTTAGCCAACACGTCGGGCTGCGTGTTTTTTGCCGACGCGTCTGTGTACACGTTGATTAACTGGTCG
ATTAAACTGTTGAAATAATTTAATTTTTGGTTCTTCTTTAAATCTGTGATGAAATTTTTTAAAATAACTT
TAAATTCTTCATTGGTAAAAAATGCCACGTTTTGCAACTTGTGAGGGTCTAATATGAGGTCAAACTCAGT
AGGAGTTTTATCCAAAAAAGAAAACATGATTACGTCTGTACACGAACGCGTATTAACGCAGAGTGCAAAG
TATAAGAGGGTTAAAAAATATATTTTACGCACCATATACGCATCGGGTTGATATCGTTAATATGGATCAA
TTTGAACAGTTGATTAACGTGTCTCTGCTCAAGTCTTTGATCAAAACGCAAATCGACGAAAATGTGTCGG
ACAATATCAAGTCGATGAGCGAAAAACTAAAAAGGCTAGAATACGACAATCTCACAGACAGCGTTGAGAT
ATACGGTATTCACGACAGCAGGCTGAATAATAAAAAAATTAGAAACTATTATTTAACCCTAGAAAGATAA
TCATATTGTGACGTACGTTAAAGATAATCATGCGTAAAATTGACGCATGTGTTTTATCGGTCTGTATATC
GAGGTTTATTTATTAATTTGAATAGATATTAAGTTTTATTATATTTACACTTACATACTAATAATAAATT
CAACAAACAATTTATTTATGTTTATTTATTTATTAAAAAAAACAAAAACTCAAAATTTCTTCTATAAAGT
AACAAAACTTTTAAACATTCTCTCTTTTACAAAAATAAACTTATTTTGTACTTTAAAAACAGTCATGTTG
TATTATAAAATAAGTAATTAGCTTAACTTATACATAATAGAAACAAATTATACTTATTAGTCAGTCAGAA
ACAACTTTGGCACATATCAATATTATGCTCTCGACAAATAACTTTTTTGCATTTTTTGCACGATGCATTT
GCCTTTCGCCTTATTTTAGAGGGGCAGTAAGTACAGTAAGTACGTTTTTTCATTACTGGCTCTTCAGTAC
TGTCATCTGATGTACCAGGCACTTCATTTGGCAAAATATTAGAGATATTATCGCGCAAATATCTCTTCAA
AGTAGGAGCTTCTAAACGCTTACGCATAAACGATGACGTCAGGCTCATGTAAAGGTTTCTCATAAATTTT
TTGCGACTTTGAACCTTTTCTCCCTTGCTACTGACATTATGGCTGTATATAATAAAAGAATTTATGCAGG
CAATGTTTATCATTCCGTACAATAATGCCATAGGCCACCTATTCGTCTTCCTACTGCAGGTCATCACAGA
ACACATTTGGTCTAGCGTGTCCACTCCGCCTTTAGTTTGATTATAATACATAACCATTTGCGGTTTACCG
GTACTTTCGTTGATAGAAGCATCCTCATCACAAGATGATAATAAGTATACCATCTTAGCTGGCTTCGGTT
TATATGAGACGAGAGTAAGGGGTCCGTCAAAACAAAACATCGATGTTCCCACTGGCCTGGAGCGACTGTT
TTTCAGTACTTCCGGTATCTCGCGTTTGTTTGATCGCACGGTTCCCACAATGGTTAATTCGAGCTCGCCC
GGGCTCCTAGGAGATCTTCATCACAAACGAAACTATTATAATCGTCTTCAGGGGAACGGTAGCATCATAT
CTGTCACCAGTCAGTCGGATTCCTTTCTTTCGGCATAAATTATGCTCGGGTGACGAGACGAGTTGAAAAT
CCCGTAAATTAAAACATATACCACACTCGCCGTCCTAGACGACGACGACGACGACGATTCCCAAGGAATT
GAACCCTTCATTTGCATTTCACTACCGCTCTGAGAGATGCAAAGCGCGCCAGACAGTCGATCGAATCTGC
AGACCAGAGAGTCACATCAAGAATGTTGACATTCCACCAGAAGACTCTAATTATTCTTCGCTCGACTGGG
AAAACTGTTAACAACTGCTCGAGTGTGGTCGGAGCGGCTCACAGTGCGTTTTCCCGTAGACAAAAATCAA
ATTTCATGGTATTTTTCGGCGATAAACAGTAAGTTAAAGGGAACCCGAATTTAGTGCTATATAATTTAAT
TCCACTAGAGTTTGTATCCTTTGATAGATACGCGTATTTCGACCTCAACTGCAAGGCCGTCGTGTACTAG
ACTTGACTAATCCAGACTGGTCTTTTAGTTATGACTTCTGTCCACATCTCCATACATTCAACGCACTGTG
CGGCTGTGCTGTGCGACTCCGTCGAGTCGACCAACATAGTTGAAACAAATTGAATATTTAATTGATCGTT
ATAGGAATGGTGTTAGATGAGTCATCCTTTACAGTAAGCACATACAGTATTATAATTGAAGATCGTCGGC
AGATAGGTGTGTAGGGTAGAGTATCAGCAATAAGTTGGGACGTTTGACTTTTTGTAGGTAGACAAAAACT
AAACTTTTTTTCGCTTCTCTATGTGTGCCCCTGGGTAGCGTTCCGTTCCGATTGGGGTGCGAACGAATGA
AATCGCCCATCGAGTTGATACGTCCATCCATCGCTAGAACCGCGTTCGCTGTAGAAGACTATATAAGAGC
AGAGGCAAGAGTAGTGAAATTACTACAACGAGGCTACCGGGTCTTAGAGCTATGCTGGAAACAGCATAGC
AAGTTAAGATAAGGCTAGTCCGTTATCAACTTGAAAAAGTGGCACCGAGTCGGTGCTTTTTTTGGTGGTT
GTTCATCGATTCCTAATATTGCAGTGAAGCAGTTTGTTGTGCATGGCGAAGATAAGGTTAGGGCGAGGAA
TGCCTTGGAAATAAGCGGCACTGGGCCGTATGAATAAAAAGCGTTGAACTTTACTACATGTAGCATCTAC
TCAAAAACAAAATCCACAAAGTTTACTACACTTTTGGTATGAATAAAAACCTTTTCGAACATGTAGTACC
TACTACTTTAAGAAAATTCTATTCAAAGTACAGAGTAATGCTGCATGTTAAGAAAATTCCATTCAGAGTG
ACTCTTGAAATCAATAAAATCATGCATATATGCCAAATTTGTCACTTATTCACGTGACAAATTATGTGAA
AATATGAATATTACTACATTCCCGCTATGCATCGCGTAATCGATCATGAAATTTATGTTGGTTATGTAAC
TTTACAGTATTCCCTTTATGTGCATGTGAATTTTATAATGATTTGACAACAAGGATTTTCCTTAGAATTT
TCGAATTTTAGCTAGAAATCTGTATCCTATGAATGAATCTTGAGATAACAGCAATTGTAACATTATAAAG
TTCCTAACATTTTCAAGATTCCAGTATTGAGTCGCGATCGCTTAATTAACCGCGGATATGTCTTGCCGAA
GCACATTAACCCAAGCCATTTATATATCAAGTACAAGTTGATTTGATTCTAGTGATGGACTGACACGAAT
CTATGGCACTGTTGCAGAGCTTACAAACAGGTACCCGGAGTCGCTTCAATTATTCAATCATCCATTCAAA
AACTTCCATCTCTTCCAATTAGCCAATATTCAAATTGGAATCCAGCCAGCCGACGGAGGCAGATGGTCTA
CCTGGCAACTATAGAGTTTCCATGTTTCCAGACTTTCCCTCCCGGTAAACGGAGACAAAACGACAGACGT
AAGTAGGTACATATGCATACCGCACGGACAAATCAAATTTGTCTGGCAGCTCCAATTAGAGTCGTTAAAA
ATTTAACGATGCGCTAAATAACTTCAAGCTATTTGTCTCGCTGGATTGGCTTCGAGTGGTAAGATCCTAT
CAAATGCCGAAAACAAAAAACTTTCTTCTTAATTGTTCGTTCTTCAACACCTCTCCATGGTGATAACGGA
TACGGTTTCATTGTCAGCATCCATCCTCCGAAAAATACATTACGCCTTGAAATATGCAATCGCAAACACG
GATCTGTTTGGAACATTTATTTTACTATGAAGAGATGCGATAGGTAATATTTATTTGAGCGTTTAAGATA
CTCATTGTTCTCTCAAAGAATGTCATTGAAAGCCAACGAGGTCAAATCAAATATTATAATAAAAAGGTCA
AAGAGGACTAACTTAAAGCTCTCTTTATGGATAGGAAAAAATATTTTCGCCCATCGCTAGAACTTTTACC
GTTTCCATTGAGTATATAACTAAGATGAATGAGGCTAATTGATGTCTCCGCAATACGCCCCGGGTCTTAG
AGCTATGCTGGAAACAGCATAGCAAGTTAAGATAAGGCTAGTCCGTTATCAACTTGAAAAAGTGGCACCG
AGTCGGTGCTTTTTTTAAGATGCTTCGGCAATTAATAATAAGGAATGGTAAAGCATTCTTCAAATGTTAC
TATGTTCTCAAATTTTCAAGAATTAGGTATTCAAGAAATTCTTTCAGGCATATTCCATAATCTGCACAAG
CAGCTACTTTAGAAATTATTGCCGGGCTTAAATTATATGTACAACATTTCCTGAGTATTTTCTGACAAAA
ATTCTCACAAGGGAAGGTCACGATGGAGTTACACGGGGTTTTTAACCGGACTATTTTTGTTAGATTCTAC
ATGTCGAAATATGAAAAACCCCAAAGCCTTTCGGGTGATGGACCAGTGGTGTAGCCAGGAGGGGCTCTGA
AAGGGGTAATTTTGTACGTATATTATATTATTAAGCTAATTGGAAATTTGACAAAAATATTTTTTTAGTA
TTTATTGTGATGGTAGAGAACAAAATTGACATTAATGTACGTTTGAAATGTATTTGCCATGCCTTTGGCG
TACTAACATGGAGTATGGACACCAAAACCGATTTCGCTAGCGTTTAAACTCATCACAAACGAAACTATTA
TAATCGTCTTCAGGGGAACGGTAGCATCATATCTGTCACCAGTCAGTCGGATTCCTTTCTTTCGGCATAA
ATTATGCTCGGGTGACGAGACGAGTTGAAAATCCCGTAAATTAAAACATATACCACACTCGCCGTCCTAG
ACGACGACGACGACGACGATTCCCAAGGAATTGAACCCTTCATTTGCATTTCACTACCGCTCTGAGAGAT
GCAAAGCGCGCCAGACAGTCGATCGAATCTGCAGACCAGAGAGTCACATCAAGAATGTTGACATTCCACC
AGAAGACTCTAATTATTCTTCGCTCGACTGGGAAAACTGTTAACAACTGCTCGAGTGTGGTCGGAGCGGC
TCACAGTGCGTTTTCCCGTAGACAAAAATCAAATTTCATGGTATTTTTCGGCGATAAACAGTAAGTTAAA
GGGAACCCGAATTTAGTGCTATATAATTTAATTCCACTAGAGTTTGTATCCTTTGATAGATACGCGTATT
TCGACCTCAACTGCAAGGCCGTCGTGTACTAGACTTGACTAATCCAGACTGGTCTTTTAGTTATGACTTC
TGTCCACATCTCCATACATTCAACGCACTGTGCGGCTGTGCTGTGCGACTCCGTCGAGTCGACCAACATA
GTTGAAACAAATTGAATATTTAATTGATCGTTATAGGAATGGTGTTAGATGAGTCATCCTTTACAGTAAG
CACATACAGTATTATAATTGAAGATCGTCGGCAGATAGGTGTGTAGGGTAGAGTATCAGCAATAAGTTGG
GACGTTTGACTTTTTGTAGGTAGACAAAAACTAAACTTTTTTTCGCTTCTCTATGTGTGCCCCTGGGTAG
CGTTCCGTTCCGATTGGGGTGCGAACGAATGAAATCGCCCATCGAGTTGATACGTCCATCCATCGCTAGA
ACCGCGTTCGCTGTAGAAGACTATATAAGAGCAGAGGCAAGAGTAGTGAAATGATAGGAGCCAAGTTCTG
GGGTCTTAGAGCTATGCTGGAAACAGCATAGCAAGTTAAGATAAGGCTAGTCCGTTATCAACTTGAAAAA
GTGGCACCGAGTCGGTGCTTTTTTTGGTGGTTGTTCATCGATTCCTAATATTGCAGTGAAGCAGTTTGTT
GTGCATGGCGAAGATAAGGTTAGGGCGAGGAATGCCTTGGAAATAAGCGGCACTGGGCCGTATGAATAAA
AAGCGTTGAACTTTACTACATGTAGCATCTACTCAAAAACAAAATCCACAAAGTTTACTACACTTTTGGT
ATGAATAAAAACCTTTTCGAACATGTAGTACCTACTACTTTAAGAAAATTCTATTCAAAGTACAGAGTAA
TGCTGCATGTTAAGAAAATTCCATTCAGAGTGACTCTTGAAATCAATAAAATCATGCATATATGCCAAAT
TTGTCACTTATTCACGTGACAAATTATGTGAAAATATGAATATTACTACATTCCCGCTATGCATCGCGTA
ATCGATCATGAAATTTATGTTGGTTATGTAACTTTACAGTATTCCCTTTATGTGCATGTGAATTTTATAA
TGATTTGACAACAAGGATTTTCCTTAGAATTTTCGAATTTTAGCTAGAAATCTGTATCCTATGAATGAAT
CTTGAGATAACAGCAATTGTAACATTATAAAGTTCCTAACATTTTCAAGATTCCAGTATTGAGTCGCGAT
CGCTTAATTAACCGCGGATATGTCTTGCCGAAGCACATTAACCCAAGCCATTTATATATCAAGTACAAGT
TGATTTGATTCTAGTGATGGACTGACACGAATCTATGGCACTGTTGCAGAGCTTACAAACAGGTACCCGG
AGTCGCTTCAATTATTCAATCATCCATTCAAAAACTTCCATCTCTTCCAATTAGCCAATATTCAAATTGG
AATCCAGCCAGCCGACGGAGGCAGATGGTCTACCTGGCAACTATAGAGTTTCCATGTTTCCAGACTTTCC
CTCCCGGTAAACGGAGACAAAACGACAGACGTAAGTAGGTACATATGCATACCGCACGGACAAATCAAAT
TTGTCTGGCAGCTCCAATTAGAGTCGTTAAAAATTTAACGATGCGCTAAATAACTTCAAGCTATTTGTCT
CGCTGGATTGGCTTCGAGTGGTAAGATCCTATCAAATGCCGAAAACAAAAAACTTTCTTCTTAATTGTTC
GTTCTTCAACACCTCTCCATGGTGATAACGGATACGGTTTCATTGTCAGCATCCATCCTCCGAAAAATAC
ATTACGCCTTGAAATATGCAATCGCAAACACGGATCTGTTTGGAACATTTATTTTACTATGAAGAGATGC
GATAGGTAATATTTATTTGAGCGTTTAAGATACTCATTGTTCTCTCAAAGAATGTCATTGAAAGCCAACG
AGGTCAAATCAAATATTATAATAAAAAGGTCAAAGAGGACTAACTTAAAGCTCTCTTTATGGATAGGAAA
AAATATTTTCGCCCATCGCTAGAACTTTTACCGTTTCCATTGAGTATATAACTAAGATGAATGAGGCTAA
TTGATCACTATGGATTCGGTCCGAGGTCTTAGAGCTATGCTGGAAACAGCATAGCAAGTTAAGATAAGGC
TAGTCCGTTATCAACTTGAAAAAGTGGCACCGAGTCGGTGCTTTTTTTAAGATGCTTCGGCAATTAATAA
TAAGGAATGGTAAAGCATTCTTCAAATGTTACTATGTTCTCAAATTTTCAAGAATTAGGTATTCAAGAAA
TTCTTTCAGGCATATTCCATAATCTGCACAAGCAGCTACTTTAGAAATTATTGCCGGGCTTAAATTATAT
GTACAACATTTCCTGAGTATTTTCTGACAAAAATTCTCACAAGGGAAGGTCACGATGGAGTTACACGGGG
TTTTTAACCGGACTATTTTTGTTAGATTCTACATGTCGAAATATGAAAAACCCCAAAGCCTTTCGGGTGA
TGGACCAGTGGTGTAGCCAGGAGGGGCTCTGAAAGGGGTAATTTTGTACGTATATTATATTATTAAGCTA
ATTGGAAATTTGACAAAAATATTTTTTTAGTATTTATTGTGATGGTAGAGAACAAAATTGACATTAATGT
ACGTTTGAAATGTATTTGCCATGCCTTTGGCGTACTAACATGGAGTATGGACACCAAAACCGATTTCGGC
CTTTTGGGCCCGGCGCGCCGTTCCCACAATGGTTAATTCGAGCTCGCCCGGGGATCTAATTCAATTAGAG
ACTAATTCAATTAGAGCTAATTCAATTAGGATCCAAGCTTATCGATTTCGAACCCTCGACCGCCGGAGTA
TAAATAGAGGCGCTTCGTCTACGGAGCGACAATTCAATTCAAACAAGCAAAGTGAACACGTCGCTAAGCG
AAAGCTAAGCAAATAAACAAGCGCAGCTGAACAAGCTAAACAATCGGGGTACCGCTAGAGTCGACGGTAC
CGCGGGCCCGGGATCCACCGGTCGCCACC
Features (pLannotate 1.2.2; 23 found; start..end, strand, type, name):
      1..720     +  CDS            EGFP: the original enhanced GFP (Yang et al., 1996) mammalian codon-optimized
    737..820     +  CDS            large T antigen (fragment): large T antigen from SV40 (simian virus 40)
    843..964     +  polyA_signal   SV40 poly(A) signal: SV40 polyadenylation signal
   1667..1807    +  CDS            FP (fragment): FP25_NPVAC - Experimental evidence at protein level: Swiss-Prot protein existence level 1. From Autographa californica nuclear polyhedrosis virus (AcMNPV).
   1800..1838    -  misc_feature   MCS (fragment): pUC18/19 multiple cloning site
   1869..1891    -  protein_bind   lac operator (fragment): The lac repressor binds to the lac operator to inhibit transcription in E. coli. This inhibition can be relieved by adding lactose or isopropyl-β-D-thiogalactopyranoside (IPTG). lac repressor encoded by lacI
   1895..1925    -  promoter       lac promoter: promoter for the E. coli lac operon
   1940..1961    -  protein_bind   CAP binding site: CAP binding activates transcription in the presence of cAMP. E. coli catabolite activator protein
   1974..2066    -  CDS            lacI (fragment): lac repressor; lacI; The lac repressor binds to the lac operator to inhibit transcription in E. coli. This inhibition can be relieved by adding lactose or isopropyl-β-D-thiogalactopyranoside (IPTG).
   2249..2837    -  rep_origin     ori: high-copy-number ColE1/pMB1/pBR322/pUC origin of replication
   3008..3868    -  CDS            AmpR: β-lactamase; bla; confers resistance to ampicillin, carbenicillin, and related antibiotics
   3869..3973    -  promoter       AmpR promoter: bla
   4068..4103    +  CDS            rop (fragment): Rop protein, which maintains plasmids at low copy number; rop
   4205..4304    +  misc_feature   bom (fragment): basis of mobility region from pBR322
   4310..4464    -  CDS            lacZα (fragment): LacZα fragment of β-galactosidase; lacZ fragment
   4468..4935    -  CDS            LEF-9 (fragment): LEF9_NPVAC - Experimental evidence at protein level: Swiss-Prot protein existence level 1. Component of the viral DNA-dependent RNA polymerase which is composed of four equimolar subunits of LEF-4, LEF-8, LEF-9, and p47. Plays an essential role in late and very late gene expression. From Autographa californica nuclear polyhedrosis virus (AcMNPV).
   4962..5165    +  CDS            FP (fragment): FP25_NPVAC - Experimental evidence at protein level: Swiss-Prot protein existence level 1. From Autographa californica nuclear polyhedrosis virus (AcMNPV).
   7269..7336    +  misc_RNA       tracrRNA (fragment): trans-activating CRISPR RNA for the Streptococcus pyogenes CRISPR/Cas9 system
   8832..8899    +  misc_RNA       tracrRNA (fragment): trans-activating CRISPR RNA for the Streptococcus pyogenes CRISPR/Cas9 system
  10451..10518   +  misc_RNA       tracrRNA (fragment): trans-activating CRISPR RNA for the Streptococcus pyogenes CRISPR/Cas9 system
  12014..12081   +  misc_RNA       tracrRNA (fragment): trans-activating CRISPR RNA for the Streptococcus pyogenes CRISPR/Cas9 system
  12733..12855   +  promoter       hsp70 promoter (fragment): Drosophila melanogaster hsp70Bb promoter
  12869..12902   +  misc_feature   MCS (fragment): multiple cloning site
