[The description below was written by a language model from this plasmid's Addgene catalogue record and pLannotate feature annotations shown in this document.]
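Description:
OA-1067A1 is a piggyBac transposon plasmid of about 12.9 kb for germline transformation of the mosquito Aedes aegypti, catalogued as an insect expression vector. It is propagated in E. coli on a high-copy ColE1/pUC-type origin with ampicillin resistance (AmpR under its own bla promoter). The backbone also carries remnants of pUC cloning sequences (lac promoter/operator, lacZα and lacI fragments). The annotated fragments of baculovirus FP25 and LEF-9 are probably the AcMNPV-derived sequence that commonly flanks piggyBac in such vectors. The transposon terminal repeats themselves were not called by the annotation software.

The roughly 7.6 kb payload holds four guide RNA expression units and a fluorescent transformation marker. Four Streptococcus pyogenes Cas9 scaffold (tracrRNA-derived) segments lie in the same orientation at intervals of about 1.5 kb, matching four separate gRNA cassettes, all directed against the BTub (β-tubulin) gene according to the record. The promoters driving the individual guides are not annotated or stated. Downstream, EGFP is expressed from the 3xP3 element named in the record, which sits on the annotated Drosophila hsp70 minimal promoter fragment, and is terminated by an SV40 poly(A) signal. 3xP3 is a Pax6-responsive artificial promoter that gives eye and nervous-system fluorescence, so transgenic individuals can be identified visually.

The plasmid encodes no Cas9, so the resulting gRNA line must be combined with a separate Cas9 source for cleavage to occur. The associated publication concerns suppressing mosquito populations with precision guided sterile males, which suggests that BTub is disrupted to produce male sterility. The depositor and repository sequences differ slightly in length (12,897 versus 12,909 nt) but show the same feature layout.
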