Addgene plasmid #164847: OA-1067A1
Purpose: Expresses four gRNA targeting BTub gene with 3xp3-eGFP marker
Depositing lab: Omar Akbari. Depositing organization: University of California, San Diego (UCSD). Publication: Suppressing mosquito populations with precision guided sterile males. Li M, Yang T, Bui M, Gamez S, Wise T, Kandul NP, Liu J, Alcantara L, Lee H, Edula JR, Raban R, Zhan Y, Wang Y, DeBeaubien N, Chen J, Sanchez C HM, Bennett JB, Antoshechkin I, Montell C, Marshall JM, Akbari OS. Nat Commun. 2021 Sep 10;12(1):5374. doi: 10.1038/s41467-021-25421-w. PubMed 34508072.
Backbone
  Vector backbone: piggyBac
  Backbone size w/o insert (bp): 5264
  Total vector size (bp): 12897
  Vector type: Insect Expression
  Selectable markers: eGFP
Growth in bacteria
  Bacterial resistance: Ampicillin, 100 μg/mL
  Growth temperature: 37°C
  Growth strain: DH5alpha
  Copy number: High Copy
Gene/Insert
  Gene/Insert name: 4 gRNAs and 3xP3-eGFP
  Species: Aedes aegypti
  Insert size (bp): 7633
Terms and licenses: Academic/Nonprofit Terms; Industry Terms: Not Available to Industry
How to cite: OA-1067A1 was a gift from Omar Akbari (Addgene plasmid # 164847 ; http://n2t.net/addgene:164847 ; RRID:Addgene_164847)
